>Addgene plasmid #211214 | pBiT3.1-N_LLGL1:1-1064 | addgene full sequence | sequence record 425908 | Addgene NGS Result
AAGACGCGTTAATTAAGACGTCGGCAGTGAAAAAAATGCTTTATTTGTGAAATTTGTGATGCTATTGCTT
TATTTGTAACCATTATAAGCTGCAATAAACAAGTTAACAACAACAATTGCATTCATTTTATGTTTCAGGT
TCAGGGGGAGGTGTGGGAGGTTTTTTAAAGCAAGTAAAACCTCTACAAATGTGGTATGGCTGATTATGAT
CCGCGGCCGCAATACGTCGACGTTATCAGCTGACTTCGTACGAGAGCCTAGGATTATGGCGCGCCACTAG
TTATTAATAGTAATCAATTACGGGGTCATTAGTTCATAGCCCATATATGGAGTTCCGCGTTACATAACTT
ACGGTAAATGGCCCGCCTGGCTGACCGCCCAACGACCCCCGCCCATTGACGTCAATAATGACGTATGTTC
CCATAGTAACGCCAATAGGGACTTTCCATTGACGTCAATGGGTGGAGTATTTACGGTAAACTGCCCACTT
GGCAGTACATCAAGTGTATCATATGCCAAGTCCGCCCCCTATTGACGTCAATGACGGTAAATGGCCCGCC
TGGCATTATGCCCAGTACATGACCTTACGGGACTTTCCTACTTGGCAGTACATCTACGTATTAGTCATCG
CTATTACCATGGTGATGCGGTTTTGGCAGTACACCAATGGGCGTGGATAGCGGTTTGACTCACGGGGATT
TCCAAGTCTCCACCCCATTGACGTCAATGGGAGTTTGTTTTGGCACCAAAATCAACGGGACTTTCCAAAA
TGTCGTAATAACCCCGCCCCGTTGACGCAAATGGGCGGTAGGCGTGTACGGTGGGAGGTCTATATAAGCA
GAGCTGGTTTAGTGAACCGTCAGATCACTAGAATCTTTATTGCGGTAGTTTATCACAGTTAAATTGCTAA
CGCAGTCAGTGCTTCTGACACAACAGTCTCGAACTTAAGCTGCAGAAGTTGGTCGTGAGGCACTGGGCAG
GTAAGTATCAAGGTTACAAGACAGGTTTAAGGAGACCAATAGAAACTGGGCTTGTCGAGACAGAGAAGAC
TCTTGCGTTTCTGATAGGCACCTATTGGTCTTACTGACATCCACTTTGCCTTTCTCTCCACAGGTGTCCA
CTCCCAGTTCAATTACAGCTCTTAAGGCTAGAGTATTAATACGACTCACTATAGGGGTTAGCGATCGCCA
TGGTGAGCGGCTGGCGGCTGTTCAAGAAGATTAGCGGGAGCTCCGGTGGCTCGAGCGGTATGATGAAGTT
TCGGTTCCGGCGGCAAGGAGCAGATCCGCAGCGCGAGAAACTGAAACAAGAGTTGTTTGCATTCAATAAG
ACCGTTGAGCACGGCTTTCCCAACCAGCCTAGCGCGCTCGCGTTTGACCCGGAATTGCGCATCATGGCCA
TAGGTACCCGTTCCGGCGCGGTTAAGATTTACGGTGCCCCAGGCGTAGAGTTTACTGGACTCCATCGCGA
CGCGGCAACCGTGACCCAGATGCACTTCCTGACTGGTCAAGGTCGTTTGTTGTCACTTCTGGACGATTCC
AGTCTCCATTTGTGGGAAATAGTGCACCATAATGGTTGCGCCCATCTCGAAGAAGCGTTGTCTTTCCAAC
TCCCGAGCAGGCCTGGATTTGACGGTGCTTCAGCCCCACTCAGTCTTACAAGAGTAACTGTCGTGCTTCT
TGTGGCGGCTTCCGACATTGCTGCATTGGGAACTGAAGGCAGTTCAGTCTTCTTTCTCGACGTAACCACC
CTGACCCTGCTGGAGGGCCAAACCCTCGCGCCAGGAGAGGTTTTGCGTTCGGTACCGGATGATTATCGTT
GTGGAAAGGCACTTGGCCCAGTTGAATCCCTTCAGGGACACCTGCGTGACCCGACAAAGATACTTATCGG
TTATAGTAGAGGCCTCCTTGTCATCTGGAACCAGGCTTCGCAATGTGTTGATCACATATTTCTCGGCAAT
CAACAACTTGAATCGCTCTGTTGGGGAAGGGATAGTTCCACGGTCGTCTCGAGTCATTCGGATGGATCCT
ACGCCGTATGGTCAGTAGACGCCGGATCTTTCCCGACATTGCAGCCCACGGTCGCGACAACCCCTTACGG
ACCATTCCCGTGTAAAGCCATTAATAAGATTTTGTGGAGGAACTGCGAGTCAGGCGGACACTTCATCATT
TTTAGTGGCGGTATGCCGCGTGCGTCCTACGGTGACCGCCACTGCGTTTCAGTACTGAGAGCTGAAACAC
TCGTCACCTTGGACTTTACCAGTAGAATTATTGACTTTTTCACTGTACACTCCACAAGACCCGAAGACGA
ATTCGACGATCCCCAAGCGCTCGCCGTACTGCTGGAAGAGGAGCTTGTGGTACTCGATCTTCAAACGCCC
GGTTGGCCGGCTGTTCCAGCCCCCTATCTGGCCCCCCTGCATAGTAGCGCGATCACCTGCAGTGCCCATG
TTGCGAGCGTCCCAGCGAAGCTCTGGGCCAGAATTGTCAGTGCGGGAGAACAGCAATCTCCCCAGCCGGT
ATCTTCCGCTCTTAGTTGGCCAATTACGGGCGGTCGCAACCTGGCGCAGGAGCCGTCTCAACGCGGTTTG
TTGCTGACCGGTCATGAAGATGGTACAGTACGCTTCTGGGATGCATCTGGTGTTGCTTTGAGGCCCCTCT
ACAAATTGTCAACCGCCGGCCTTTTTCAGACAGATTGTGAACATGCGGATTCCCTGGCACAAGCTGCTGA
GGACGATTGGCCTCCCTTCAGAAAAGTGGGCTGTTTCGACCCCTATAGTGATGATCCGAGGCTTGGTGTA
CAAAAAGTTGCCTTGTGTAAATATACCGCGCAGATGGTGGTAGCAGGCACCGCCGGTCAAGTGTTGGTCC
TTGAGCTGAGCGATGTTCCCGTGGAACAGGCTGTTTCTGTTGCGATCATAGACCTTTTGCAGGACCGTGA
AGGATTCACCTGGAAGGGACATGAACGTCTGTCGCCGCGCACAGGTCCTCTTCCATGGCCGGCTGGTTTC
CAACCCCGCGTCCTCGTCCAATGTCTTCCTCCAGCCGCCGTTACAGCAGTAACGCTCCATACTGAATGGT
CACTGGTGGCATTTGGAACATCTCACGGCTTCGGCCTCTTCGACTACCAGCGTAAGTCCCCGGTACTGGC
GAGATGCACCTTGCATCCGAATGATTCCCTCGCGATGGAGGGCCCTCTCAGCAGAGTGAAATCCCTGAAG
AAATCACTCCGTCAGTCCTTTCGTAGGATACGCAAGAGTAGAGTATCTGGAAAAAAGCGCGCGGCCAACG
CTAGTTCCAAACTTCAGGAAGCCAATGCCCAACTCGCGGAACAAGCCTGTCCCCACGATGTCGAAATGAC
TCCAGTCCAGCGCAGGATTGAACCACGCTCAGCTGACGACTCCCTTTCCGGTGTTGTTAGGTGCCTGTAC
TTTGCGGATACATTTTTGCGCGATGGCGCCCATCACGGCCCGACCATGTGGGCAGGTACCAACTCTGGCA
GCGTTTTCGCTTATGCGCTTGAAGTGCCCGCTGCCGCAGTCGGAGGAGAAAAGAGGCCAGAACAGGCGGT
CGAGGCTGTGTTGGGTAAGGAGGTACAACTCATGCACCGCGCCCCAGTAGTTGCGATTGCGGTCCTCGAT
GGTCGCGGCCGTCCTCTCCCAGAACCGTATGAGGCTTCAAGGGACCTCGCTCAGGCCCCGGACATGCAAG
GCGGCCACGCTGTACTTATAGCTTCGGAAGAACAATTCAAAGTGTTCACTCTTCCAAAGGTGAGCGCCAA
GACCAAGTTCAAATTGACGGCACACGAGGGCTGCAGAGTTCGCAAAGTAGCCCTTGCTACTTTCGCGTCC
GTAGCTTGCGAAGACTATGCAGAAACCTGCCTGGCGTGTTTGACCAACCTTGGTGACGTTCATGTCTTTT
CTGTGCCTGGACTGCGCCCTCAGGTGCACTACTCATGTATTCGTAAAGAAGATATATCCGGCATTGCCTC
CTGCGTGTTCACTCGCCATGGCCAGGGCTTTTATTTGATAAGTCCCAGCGAGTTCGAGAGGTTCTCGTTG
TCCGCGCGCAACATAACGGAGCCTCTTTGTTCGTTGGATATCAATTGGCCTAGAGACGCTACCCAAGCCA
GTTACCGTATAAGGGAGTCTCCCAAACTCTCACAGGCCAATGGAACACCTTCGATTCTTTTGGCTCCTCA
GTCCCTCGACGGTAGCCCTGATCCAGCACATAGTATGGGACCTGACACGCCAGAGCCGCCTGAGGCGGCC
CTTTCTCCTATGAGCATAGATTCAGCAACGAGTGCAGATACGACTCTCGATACAACCGGCGATGTGACAG
TAGAGGATGTCAAGGACTTCCTTGGTAGCAGTGAGGAATCCGAGAAGAATCTGAGGAACCTGGCTGAAGA
TGAGGCCCACGCCTGTGCCATCCTGATCAAATAATCTAGAGGTCAAGCTTCGGGGGTTTAAACCTGCAGG
CATGCAAGCTGATTTGGCTGCTGCCACCGCTGAGCAAGGCCGCTTCGAGCAGACATGATAAGATACATTG
ATGAGTTTGGACAAACCACAACTAGAATGCAGTGAAAAAAATGCTTTATTTGTGAAATTTGTGATGCTAT
TGCTTTATTTGTAACCATTATAAGCTGCAATAAACAAGTTAACAACAACAATTGCATTCATTTTATGTTT
CAGGTTCAGGGGGAGATGTGGGAGGTTTTTTTAAGCAAGTAAAACCTCTACAAATGTGGTAAAATCTTAA
TTAAGACTTCTAATATAACTTCGTATAGCATACATTATACGAAGTTATGGTTCCACTGTTGACAATTAAT
CATCGGCATAGTATATCGGCATAGTATAATACGACAAGGTGAGGAACTAAACCCAGGAGGCAGATCATGA
TTGAACAAGATGGATTGCACGCAGGTTCTCCGGCCGCTTGGGTGGAGAGGCTATTCGGCTATGACTGGGC
ACAACAGACAATCGGCTGCTCTGATGCCGCCGTGTTCCGGCTGTCAGCGCAGGGGCGCCCGGTTCTTTTT
GTCAAGACCGACCTGTCCGGTGCCCTGAATGAACTGCAGGACGAGGCAGCGCGGCTATCGTGGCTGGCCA
CGACGGGCGTTCCTTGCGCAGCTGTGCTCGACGTTGTCACTGAAGCGGGAAGGGACTGGCTGCTATTGGG
CGAAGTGCCGGGGCAGGATCTCCTGTCATCTCACCTTGCTCCTGCCGAGAAAGTATCCATCATGGCTGAT
GCAATGCGGCGGCTGCATACGCTTGATCCGGCTACCTGCCCATTCGACCACCAAGCGAAACATCGCATCG
AGCGAGCACGTACTCGGATGGAAGCCGGTCTTGTCGATCAGGATGATCTGGACGAAGAGCATCAGGGGCT
CGCGCCAGCCGAACTGTTCGCCAGGCTCAAGGCGCGCATGCCCGACGGCGAGGATCTCGTCGTGACCCAT
GGCGATGCCTGCTTGCCGAATATCATGGTGGAAAATGGCCGCTTTTCTGGATTCATCGACTGTGGCCGGC
TGGGTGTGGCGGACCGCTATCAGGACATAGCGTTGGCTACCCGTGATATTGCTGAAGAGCTTGGCGGCGA
ATGGGCTGACCGCTTCCTCGTGCTTTACGGTATCGCCGCTCCCGATTCGCAGCGCATCGCCTTCTATCGC
CTTCTTGACGAGTTCTTCTGATTCGAAATGACCGACCAAGCGACGCCCAACCGGTATCAGCTCACTCAAA
GGCGGTAATACGGTTATCCACAGAATCAGGGGATAACGCAGGAAAGAACATGTGAGCAAAAGGCCAGCAA
AAGGCCAGGAACCGTAAAAAGGCCGCGTTGCTGGCGTTTTTCCATAGGCTCCGCCCCCCTGACGAGCATC
ACAAAAATCGACGCTCAAGTCAGAGGTGGCGAAACCCGACAGGACTATAAAGATACCAGGCGTTTCCCCC
TGGAAGCTCCCTCGTGCGCTCTCCTGTTCCGACCCTGCCGCTTACCGGATACCTGTCCGCCTTTCTCCCT
TCGGGAAGCGTGGCGCTTTCTCATAGCTCACGCTGTAGGTATCTCAGTTCGGTGTAGGTCGTTCGCTCCA
AGCTGGGCTGTGTGCACGAACCCCCCGTTCAGCCCGACCGCTGCGCCTTATCCGGTAACTATCGTCTTGA
GTCCAACCCGGTAAGACACGACTTATCGCCACTGGCAGCAGCCACTGGTAACAGGATTAGCAGAGCGAGG
TATGTAGGCGGTGCTACAGAGTTCTTGAAGTGGTGGCCTAACTACGGCTACACTAGAAGGACAGTATTTG
GTATCTGCGCTCTGCTGAAGCCAGTTACCTTCGGAAAAAGAGTTGGTAGCTCTTGATCCGGCAAACAAAC
CACCGCTGGTAGCGGTGGTTTTTTTGTTTGCAAGCAGCAGATTACGCGCAGAAAAAAAGGATTTCAAGAA
GATCCTTTGATCTTTTCTACGGGGTCTGACGCTCAGTGGAACGAAAACTCACGTTAAGGGATTTTGGTCA
TGAGATTATCAAAAAGGATCTTCACCTAGATCCTTTTATAGTCCGGAATCGTCACACAAAAAACCAACAC
ACAGATGTAATGAAAATAAAGATATTTTATTGCGGCCATCGTGATGGCTAGAGTTTAGCCCTCCCACACA
TAACCAGAGGGCAGCAATTCACGAATCCCAACTGCCGTCGGCTGTCCATCACTGTCCTTCACTATGGCTT
TGATCCCAGGATGCAGATCGAGAAGCACCTGTCGGCACCGTCCGCAGGGGCTCAAGATGCCCCTGTTCTC
ATTTCCGATCGCGACGATACAAGTCAGGTTGCCAGCTGCCGCAGCAGCAGCAGTGCCCAGCACCACGAGT
TCTGCACAAGGTCCCCCAGTAAAATGATATACATTGACACCAGTGAAGATGCGGCCGTCGCTAGAGAGAG
CTGCGCTGGCGACGCTGTAGTCTTCAGAGATGGGGATGCTGTTGATTGTAGCCGTTGCTCTTTCAATGAG
GGTGGATTCTTCTTGAGACAAAGGCTTGGCCATGGTGGCGCTAGTGTCAGAAGAATCGAGCTTTTTGCAA
AAGCCTAGGCCTCCAAAAAAGCCTCCTCACTACTTCTGGAATAGCTCAGAGGCCGAGGCGGCCTCGGCCT
CTGCATAAATAAAAAAAATTAGTCAGCCATGGGGCGGAGAATGGGCGGAACTGGGCGGAGTTAGGGGCGG
GATGGGCGGAGTTAGGGGCGGGACTATGGTTGCTGACTAATTGAGATGCATGCTTTGCATACTTCTGCCT
GCTGGGGAGCCTGGGGACTTTCCACACCTGGTTGCTGACTAATTGAGATGCATGCTTTGCATACTTCTGC
CTGCTGGGGAGCCTGGGGACTTTCCACACCCTAACTGACACACATTCCACAGCTGGTTCTTTCCGCCTCA
GAAGGTACCTAACCAAGTTCCTCTTTCAGAGGTTATTTCAGGCCATGGTGCTGCGC
Features (pLannotate 1.2.2; 17 found; start..end, strand, type, name):
     24..105     -  polyA_signal   SV40 poly(A) signal: SV40 polyadenylation signal
    128..211     -  CDS            large T antigen (fragment): large T antigen from SV40 (simian virus 40)
    276..641     +  enhancer       CMV enhancer: human cytomegalovirus immediate early enhancer
    643..842     +  promoter       CMV promoter: human cytomegalovirus (CMV) immediate early promoter
    981..1113    +  intron         chimeric intron: chimera between introns from human β-globin and immunoglobulin heavy chain genes
   1157..1175    +  promoter       T7 promoter: promoter for bacteriophage T7 RNA polymerase
   1250..4441    +  CDS            LLGL1: L2GL1_HUMAN - Also known as DLG4, HUGL, HUGL1. Experimental evidence at protein level: Swiss-Prot protein existence level 1. Cortical cytoskeleton protein found in a complex involved in maintaining cell polarity and epithelial integrity. Involved in the regulation of mitotic spindle orientation, proliferation, differentiation and tissue organization of neuroepithelial cells. Involved in axonogenesis through RAB10 activation thereby regulating vesicular membrane trafficking toward the axonal plasma membrane. From Homo sapiens (Human).
   4472..4490    +  misc_feature   MCS (fragment): pUC18/19 multiple cloning site
   4539..4660    -  polyA_signal   SV40 poly(A) signal: SV40 polyadenylation signal
   4683..4751    -  CDS            large T antigen (fragment): large T antigen from SV40 (simian virus 40)
   4775..4808    +  protein_bind   loxP: Cre-mediated recombination occurs in the 8-bp core sequence (GCATACAT). Cre recombinase
   4818..4865    +  promoter       EM7 promoter: synthetic bacterial promoter&nbsp
   4897..5688    +  CDS            neo: KKA2_KLEPN - Also known as kan, nptII. Experimental evidence at protein level: Swiss-Prot protein existence level 1. Resistance to kanamycin, neomycin, paromomycin, ribostamycin, butirosin and gentamicin B. From Klebsiella pneumoniae.
   5849..6437    -  rep_origin     ori: high-copy-number ColE1/pMB1/pBR322/pUC origin of replication
   6563..6611    -  polyA_signal   poly(A) signal: synthetic polyadenylation signal
   6635..7033    -  CDS            BSD: blasticidin S deaminase; Aspergillus terreus BSD; confers resistance to blasticidin
   7064..7421    -  promoter       SV40 promoter: SV40 enhancer and early promoter
