[The description below was written by a language model from this plasmid's Addgene catalogue record and pLannotate feature annotations shown in this document.]
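Description:
pBiT3.1-N_LLGL1:1-1064 is a mammalian expression plasmid built on the Promega pBiT3.1-N backbone that encodes full-length, wild-type human LLGL1 (residues M1–K1064, a 3,192 bp insert) fused at its N terminus to the HiBiT peptide through a short glycine/serine linker. The sequenced plasmid is 7,476 nt. Transcription is driven by the CMV immediate-early enhancer and promoter, followed by a chimeric β-globin/immunoglobulin intron that generally improves mRNA processing and expression, and the transcript is terminated by an SV40 polyadenylation signal. A T7 promoter sits just upstream of the coding region and serves as the 5′ sequencing primer site. The insert originated as synthetic double-stranded DNA and was introduced by ligation-independent cloning, with the flanking XhoI and XbaI sites retained.

In bacteria the plasmid replicates at high copy from a ColE1/pUC-type origin and is selected with kanamycin, conferred by a neo (nptII) gene under the bacterial EM7 promoter; a single loxP site lies immediately upstream of this cassette. The catalogue entry lists neomycin/G418 as the mammalian selectable marker, but the feature table shows no eukaryotic promoter annotated directly ahead of neo. It does show a separate blasticidin S deaminase cassette driven by the SV40 early promoter with a synthetic poly(A) signal, which the catalogue fields do not mention, so the mammalian selection scheme is best confirmed before use.

HiBiT is a small peptide that complements the LgBiT fragment to reconstitute NanoLuc luciferase, allowing luminescent detection and quantification of the tagged protein. LLGL1 is a WD40 repeat-containing cortical cytoskeleton protein involved in cell polarity, and the construct was deposited in connection with a ligandability survey of WD40 repeat proteins. The specific assays it was used for are not stated.
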