Addgene plasmid #211214: pBiT3.1-N_LLGL1:1-1064
Purpose: Mammalian expression of full-length human LLGL1. N-terminal HiBiT tag.
Depositing lab: Cheryl Arrowsmith. Depositing organization: University of Toronto. Publication: A Target Class Ligandability Evaluation of WD40 Repeat-Containing Proteins. Ackloo S, Li F, Szewczyk M, Seitova A, Loppnau P, Zeng H, Xu J, Ahmad S, Arnautova YA, Baghaie AJ, Beldar S, Bolotokova A, Centrella PA, Chau I, Clark MA, Cuozzo JW, Dehghani-Tafti S, Disch JS, Dong A, Dumas A, Feng JA, Ghiabi P, Gibson E, Gilmer J, Goldman B, Green SR, Guie MA, Guilinger JP, Harms N, Herasymenko O, Houliston S, Hutchinson A, Kearnes S, Keefe AD, Kimani SW, Kramer T, Kutera M, Kwak HA, Lento C, Li Y, Liu J, Loup J, Machado RAC, Mulhern CJ, Perveen S, Righetto GL, Riley P, Shrestha S, Sigel EA, Silva M, Sintchak MD, Slakman BL, Taylor RD, Thompson J, Torng W, Underkoffler C, von Rechenberg M, Walsh RT, Watson I, Wilson DJ, Wolf E, Yadav M, Yazdi AK, Zhang J, Zhang Y, Santhakumar V, Edwards AM, Barsyte-Lovejoy D, Schapira M, Brown PJ, Halabelian L, Arrowsmith CH. J Med Chem. 2025 Jan 23;68(2):1092-1112. doi: 10.1021/acs.jmedchem.4c02010. Epub 2024 Nov 4. PubMed 39495097.
Backbone
  Vector backbone: pBiT3.1-N
  Backbone manufacturer: Promega
  Vector type: Mammalian Expression
  Selectable markers: Neomycin (select with G418)
Growth in bacteria
  Bacterial resistance: Kanamycin, 50 μg/mL
  Growth temperature: 37°C
  Growth strain: DH5alpha
  Copy number: High Copy
Gene/Insert
  Gene/Insert name: LLGL1:M1-K1064
  Species: H. sapiens (human)
  Insert size (bp): 3192
  Mutation: wild type
  Entrez Gene: LLGL1 (a.k.a. DLG4, HUGL, HUGL-1, HUGL1, LLGL, Lgl1, Mgl1)
  Promoter: CMV
  Tag / fusion protein: MVSGWRLFKKISGSSGGSSG (N terminal on insert)
  Cloning method: Ligation Independent Cloning
  Sequencing primers: 5′ T7; 3′ TTGCTCAGCGGTGGCAGCAG
Resource information
  A portion of this plasmid was derived from a plasmid made by: Integrated DNA Technologies (Synthetic dsDNA)
Terms and licenses: Academic/Nonprofit Terms; Industry Terms: Not Available to Industry
Depositor comments: 5' Cloning Site: Xho1 (not destroyed), 3' Cloning Site: Xba1 (not destroyed).
How to cite: pBiT3.1-N_LLGL1:1-1064 was a gift from Cheryl Arrowsmith (Addgene plasmid # 211214 ; http://n2t.net/addgene:211214 ; RRID:Addgene_211214)
