>Addgene plasmid #211214 | pBiT3.1-N_LLGL1:1-1064 | depositor partial sequence | sequence record 411906 | Insert sequence
ATGATGAAGTTTCGGTTCCGGCGGCAAGGAGCAGATCCGCAGCGCGAGAAACTGAAACAAGAGTTGTTTG
CATTCAATAAGACCGTTGAGCACGGCTTTCCCAACCAGCCTAGCGCGCTCGCGTTTGACCCGGAATTGCG
CATCATGGCCATAGGTACCCGTTCCGGCGCGGTTAAGATTTACGGTGCCCCAGGCGTAGAGTTTACTGGA
CTCCATCGCGACGCGGCAACCGTGACCCAGATGCACTTCCTGACTGGTCAAGGTCGTTTGTTGTCACTTC
TGGACGATTCCAGTCTCCATTTGTGGGAAATAGTGCACCATAATGGTTGCGCCCATCTCGAAGAAGCGTT
GTCTTTCCAACTCCCGAGCAGGCCTGGATTTGACGGTGCTTCAGCCCCACTCAGTCTTACAAGAGTAACT
GTCGTGCTTCTTGTGGCGGCTTCCGACATTGCTGCATTGGGAACTGAAGGCAGTTCAGTCTTCTTTCTCG
ACGTAACCACCCTGACCCTGCTGGAGGGCCAAACCCTCGCGCCAGGAGAGGTTTTGCGTTCGGTACCGGA
TGATTATCGTTGTGGAAAGGCACTTGGCCCAGTTGAATCCCTTCAGGGACACCTGCGTGACCCGACAAAG
ATACTTATCGGTTATAGTAGAGGCCTCCTTGTCATCTGGAACCAGGCTTCGCAATGTGTTGATCACATAT
TTCTCGGCAATCAACAACTTGAATCGCTCTGTTGGGGAAGGGATAGTTCCACGGTCGTCTCGAGTCATTC
GGATGGATCCTACGCCGTATGGTCAGTAGACGCCGGATCTTTCCCGACATTGCAGCCCACGGTCGCGACA
ACCCCTTACGGACCATTCCCGTGTAAAGCCATTAATAAGATTTTGTGGAGGAACTGCGAGTCAGGCGGAC
ACTTCATCATTTTTAGTGGCGGTATGCCGCGTGCGTCCTACGGTGACCGCCACTGCGTTTCAGTACTGAG
AGCTGAAACACTCGTCACCTTGGACTTTACCAGTAGAATTATTGACTTTTTCACTGTACACTCCACAAGA
CCCGAAGACGAATTCGACGATCCCCAAGCGCTCGCCGTACTGCTGGAAGAGGAGCTTGTGGTACTCGATC
TTCAAACGCCCGGTTGGCCGGCTGTTCCAGCCCCCTATCTGGCCCCCCTGCATAGTAGCGCGATCACCTG
CAGTGCCCATGTTGCGAGCGTCCCAGCGAAGCTCTGGGCCAGAATTGTCAGTGCGGGAGAACAGCAATCT
CCCCAGCCGGTATCTTCCGCTCTTAGTTGGCCAATTACGGGCGGTCGCAACCTGGCGCAGGAGCCGTCTC
AACGCGGTTTGTTGCTGACCGGTCATGAAGATGGTACAGTACGCTTCTGGGATGCATCTGGTGTTGCTTT
GAGGCCCCTCTACAAATTGTCAACCGCCGGCCTTTTTCAGACAGATTGTGAACATGCGGATTCCCTGGCA
CAAGCTGCTGAGGACGATTGGCCTCCCTTCAGAAAAGTGGGCTGTTTCGACCCCTATAGTGATGATCCGA
GGCTTGGTGTACAAAAAGTTGCCTTGTGTAAATATACCGCGCAGATGGTGGTAGCAGGCACCGCCGGTCA
AGTGTTGGTCCTTGAGCTGAGCGATGTTCCCGTGGAACAGGCTGTTTCTGTTGCGATCATAGACCTTTTG
CAGGACCGTGAAGGATTCACCTGGAAGGGACATGAACGTCTGTCGCCGCGCACAGGTCCTCTTCCATGGC
CGGCTGGTTTCCAACCCCGCGTCCTCGTCCAATGTCTTCCTCCAGCCGCCGTTACAGCAGTAACGCTCCA
TACTGAATGGTCACTGGTGGCATTTGGAACATCTCACGGCTTCGGCCTCTTCGACTACCAGCGTAAGTCC
CCGGTACTGGCGAGATGCACCTTGCATCCGAATGATTCCCTCGCGATGGAGGGCCCTCTCAGCAGAGTGA
AATCCCTGAAGAAATCACTCCGTCAGTCCTTTCGTAGGATACGCAAGAGTAGAGTATCTGGAAAAAAGCG
CGCGGCCAACGCTAGTTCCAAACTTCAGGAAGCCAATGCCCAACTCGCGGAACAAGCCTGTCCCCACGAT
GTCGAAATGACTCCAGTCCAGCGCAGGATTGAACCACGCTCAGCTGACGACTCCCTTTCCGGTGTTGTTA
GGTGCCTGTACTTTGCGGATACATTTTTGCGCGATGGCGCCCATCACGGCCCGACCATGTGGGCAGGTAC
CAACTCTGGCAGCGTTTTCGCTTATGCGCTTGAAGTGCCCGCTGCCGCAGTCGGAGGAGAAAAGAGGCCA
GAACAGGCGGTCGAGGCTGTGTTGGGTAAGGAGGTACAACTCATGCACCGCGCCCCAGTAGTTGCGATTG
CGGTCCTCGATGGTCGCGGCCGTCCTCTCCCAGAACCGTATGAGGCTTCAAGGGACCTCGCTCAGGCCCC
GGACATGCAAGGCGGCCACGCTGTACTTATAGCTTCGGAAGAACAATTCAAAGTGTTCACTCTTCCAAAG
GTGAGCGCCAAGACCAAGTTCAAATTGACGGCACACGAGGGCTGCAGAGTTCGCAAAGTAGCCCTTGCTA
CTTTCGCGTCCGTAGCTTGCGAAGACTATGCAGAAACCTGCCTGGCGTGTTTGACCAACCTTGGTGACGT
TCATGTCTTTTCTGTGCCTGGACTGCGCCCTCAGGTGCACTACTCATGTATTCGTAAAGAAGATATATCC
GGCATTGCCTCCTGCGTGTTCACTCGCCATGGCCAGGGCTTTTATTTGATAAGTCCCAGCGAGTTCGAGA
GGTTCTCGTTGTCCGCGCGCAACATAACGGAGCCTCTTTGTTCGTTGGATATCAATTGGCCTAGAGACGC
TACCCAAGCCAGTTACCGTATAAGGGAGTCTCCCAAACTCTCACAGGCCAATGGAACACCTTCGATTCTT
TTGGCTCCTCAGTCCCTCGACGGTAGCCCTGATCCAGCACATAGTATGGGACCTGACACGCCAGAGCCGC
CTGAGGCGGCCCTTTCTCCTATGAGCATAGATTCAGCAACGAGTGCAGATACGACTCTCGATACAACCGG
CGATGTGACAGTAGAGGATGTCAAGGACTTCCTTGGTAGCAGTGAGGAATCCGAGAAGAATCTGAGGAAC
CTGGCTGAAGATGAGGCCCACGCCTGTGCCATCCTGATCAAA
